>Addgene plasmid #165606 | pGG369 | addgene full sequence | sequence record 330964 | Addgene NGS Result
ATG
[240 nt withheld, positions 4-243]
GCCGTTACCGCTATTGCTGAAGGTCGTGCCGCGGCCGACTACAAGGATGACGACGACAAGTTCCGGACTG
GTTCCAAGACACCCCCCCACGGGACCATGGATAAGAAATACTCAATAGGCTTAGCTATCGGCACAAATAG
CGTCGGATGGGCGGTGATCACTGATGAATATAAGGTTCCGTCTAAAAAGTTCAAGGTTCTGGGAAATACA
GACCGCCACAGTATCAAAAAAAATCTTATAGGGGCTCTTTTATTTGACAGTGGAGAGACAGCGGAAGCGA
CTCGTCTCAAACGGACAGCTCGTAGAAGGTATACACGTCGGAAGAATCGTATTTGTTATCTACAGGAGAT
TTTTTCAAATGAGATGGCGAAAGTAGATGATAGTTTCTTTCATCGACTTGAAGAGTCTTTTTTGGTGGAA
GAAGACAAGAAGCATGAACGTCATCCTATTTTTGGAAATATAGTAGATGAAGTTGCTTATCATGAGAAAT
ATCCAACTATCTATCATCTGCGAAAAAAATTGGTAGATTCTACTGATAAAGCGGATTTGCGCTTAATCTA
TTTGGCCTTAGCGCATATGATTAAGTTTCGTGGTCATTTTTTGATTGAGGGAGATTTAAATCCTGATAAT
AGTGATGTGGACAAACTATTTATCCAGTTGGTACAAACCTACAATCAATTATTTGAAGAAAACCCTATTA
ACGCAAGTGGAGTAGATGCTAAAGCGATTCTTTCTGCACGATTGAGTAAATCAAGACGATTAGAAAATCT
CATTGCTCAGCTCCCCGGTGAGAAGAAAAATGGCTTATTTGGGAATCTCATTGCTTTGTCATTGGGTTTG
ACCCCTAATTTTAAATCAAATTTTGATTTGGCAGAAGATGCTAAATTACAGCTTTCAAAAGATACTTACG
ATGATGATTTAGATAATTTATTGGCGCAAATTGGAGATCAATATGCTGATTTGTTTTTGGCAGCTAAGAA
TTTATCAGATGCTATTTTACTTTCAGATATCCTAAGAGTAAATACTGAAATAACTAAGGCTCCCCTATCA
GCTTCAATGATTAAACGCTACGATGAACATCATCAAGACTTGACTCTTTTAAAAGCTTTAGTTCGACAAC
AACTTCCAGAAAAGTATAAAGAAATCTTTTTTGATCAATCAAAAAACGGATATGCAGGTTATATTGATGG
GGGAGCGAGCCAAGAAGAATTTTATAAATTTATCAAACCAATTTTAGAAAAAATGGATGGTACTGAGGAA
TTATTGGTGAAACTAAATCGTGAAGATTTGCTGCGCAAGCAACGGACCTTTGACAACGGCTCTATTCCCC
ATCAAATTCACTTGGGTGAGCTGCACGCTATTTTGAGAAGACAAGAAGACTTTTATCCATTTTTAAAAGA
CAATCGTGAGAAGATTGAAAAAATCTTGACTTTTCGCATCCCTTATTATGTTGGTCCATTGGCGCGTGGC
AATAGTCGTTTTGCATGGATGACTCGGAAGTCTGAAGAAACAATTACCCCGTGGAATTTTGAAGAAGTTG
TCGATAAAGGTGCTTCAGCTCAATCATTTATTGAACGCATGACAAACTTTGATAAAAATCTTCCAAATGA
AAAAGTACTACCAAAACATAGTTTGCTTTATGAGTATTTTACGGTTTATAACGAATTGACAAAGGTCAAA
TATGTTACTGAAGGAATGCGAAAACCAGCATTTCTTTCAGGTGAACAGAAGAAAGCCATTGTTGATTTAC
TCTTCAAAACAAATCGAAAAGTAACCGTTAAGCAATTAAAAGAAGATTATTTCAAAAAAATAGAATGTTT
TGATAGTGTTGAAATTTCAGGAGTTGAAGATAGATTTAATGCTTCATTAGGGACATACCATGATTTGCTA
AAAATTATTAAAGATAAAGATTTTTTGGATAATGAAGAAAATGAAGATATCTTAGAGGATATTGTTTTAA
CATTGACCTTATTTGAAGATAGGGAGATGATTGAGGAAAGACTTAAAACATATGCTCACCTCTTTGATGA
TAAGGTGATGAAACAGCTTAAACGTCGCCGTTATACTGGTTGGGGACGTTTGTCTCGAAAATTGATTAAT
GGTATTAGGGATAAGCAATCTGGCAAAACAATATTAGATTTTTTGAAATCAGATGGTTTTGCCAATCGCA
ATTTTATGCAGCTGATCCATGATGATAGTTTGACATTTAAAGAAGACATTCAAAAAGCACAAGTGTCTGG
ACAAGGCGATAGTTTACATGAACATATTGCAAATTTAGCTGGTAGCCCTGCTATTAAAAAAGGTATTTTA
CAGACTGTAAAAGTTGTTGATGAATTGGTCAAAGTAATGGGGCGGCATAAGCCAGAAAATATCGTTATTG
AAATGGCACGTGAAAATCAGACAACTCAAAAGGGCCAGAAAAATTCGCGAGAGCGTATGAAACGAATCGA
AGAAGGTATCAAAGAATTAGGAAGTCAGATTCTTAAAGAGCATCCTGTTGAAAATACTCAATTGCAAAAT
GAAAAGCTCTATCTCTATTATCTCCAAAATGGAAGAGACATGTATGTGGACCAAGAATTAGATATTAATC
GTTTAAGTGATTATGATGTCGATGCCATTGTTCCACAAAGTTTCCTTAAAGACGATTCAATAGACAATAA
GGTCTTAACGCGTTCTGATAAAAATCGTGGTAAATCGGATAACGTTCCAAGTGAAGAAGTAGTCAAAAAG
ATGAAAAACTATTGGAGACAACTTCTAAACGCCAAGTTAATCACTCAACGTAAGTTTGATAATTTAACGA
AAGCTGAACGTGGAGGTTTGAGTGAACTTGATAAAGCTGGTTTTATCAAACGCCAATTGGTTGAAACTCG
CCAAATCACTAAGCATGTGGCACAAATTTTGGATAGTCGCATGAATACTAAATACGATGAAAATGATAAA
CTTATTCGAGAGGTTAAAGTGATTACCTTAAAATCTAAATTAGTTTCTGACTTCCGAAAAGATTTCCAAT
TCTATAAAGTACGTGAGATTAACAATTACCATCATGCCCATGATGCGTATCTAAATGCCGTCGTTGGAAC
TGCTTTGATTAAGAAATATCCAAAACTTGAATCGGAGTTTGTCTATGGTGATTATAAAGTTTATGATGTT
CGTAAAATGATTGCTAAGTCTGAGCAAGAAATAGGCAAAGCAACCGCAAAATATTTCTTTTACTCTAATA
TCATGAACTTCTTCAAAACAGAAATTACACTTGCAAATGGAGAGATTCGCAAGCGGCCGCTAATCGAAAC
TAATGGGGAAACTGGAGAAATTGTCTGGGATAAAGGGCGAGATTTTGCCACAGTGCGCAAAGTATTGTCC
ATGCCCCAAGTCAATATTGTCAAGAAAACAGAAGTACAGACCGGTGGATTCTCCAAGGAGTCAATTTTAC
CAAAAAGAAATTCGGACAAGCTTATTGCTCGTAAAAAAGACTGGGACCCAAAAAAATATGGTGGTTTTGA
TAGTCCAACGGTAGCTTATTCAGTCCTAGTGGTTGCTAAGGTGGAAAAAGGGAAATCGAAGAAGTTAAAA
TCCGTTAAAGAGTTACTAGGGATCACAATTATGGAAAGAAGTTCCTTTGAAAAAAATCCGATTGACTTTT
TAGAAGCTAAAGGATATAAGGAAGTTAAAAAAGACTTAATCATTAAACTACCTAAATATAGTCTTTTTGA
GTTAGAAAACGGTCGTAAACGGATGCTGGCTAGTGCCGGAGAATTACAAAAAGGAAATGAGCTGGCTCTG
CCAAGCAAATATGTGAATTTTTTATATTTAGCTAGTCATTATGAAAAGTTGAAGGGTAGTCCAGAAGATA
ACGAACAAAAACAATTGTTTGTGGAGCAGCATAAGCATTATTTAGATGAGATTATTGAGCAAATCAGTGA
ATTTTCTAAGCGTGTTATTTTAGCAGATGCCAATTTAGATAAAGTTCTTAGTGCATATAACAAACATAGA
GACAAACCAATACGTGAACAAGCAGAAAATATTATTCATTTATTTACGTTGACGAATCTTGGAGCGCCCG
CTGCGTTCAAGTACTTCGACACCACGATCGATCGTAAACGATATACGTCTACAAAAGAAGTTCTAGATGC
CACTCTTATCCATCAATCCATCACTGGTCTTTATGAAACACGCATTGATTTGAGTCAGCTAGGAGGTGAC
GGCGGTGGATCCGGCGGTCCGAAGAAGAAGAGAAAGGTGTACCCCTACGATGTTCCTGATTATGCGGGCT
ATCCTTATGACGTACCAGACTATGCTGGTAGCTACCCGTATGATGTACCCGATTACGCTGGCTCCGCTGC
ACCAGCCGCCAAGAAGAAGAAGCTGGATTTTGAAGGTACCTAATAGTGAGTCGAGCTGCCCGGGTTGACA
CGCAAGCTCAGTCCTAGGTATAATACTAGTCGAGACCAATCTCGGTCTCAGTTTTAGAGCTAGAAATAGC
AAGTTAAAATAAGGCTAGTCCGTTATCAACTTGAAAAAGTGGCACCGAGTCGGTGCTTTTTTTCTACACC
CAGCTTTCTTGTACAAAGTTGGCATTAACTCGAGGCTAGAGACTAGAAAAAGGCCGACAAGTCCCGCTCC
GCTGAAGATCCTGGCGTAATAGCGAAGAGGCCCGCACCGATCGCCCTTCCCAACAGTTGCGCAGCCTGAA
TGGCGAATGGG
[124 nt withheld, positions 4945-5068]
C
[91 nt withheld, positions 5070-5160]
A
[49 nt withheld, positions 5162-5210]
CCTTTGACGTTGGAGTCCACGTTCTTT
[37 nt withheld, positions 5238-5274]
ACCCTATCTCGGTCTATTCTTTTGATTTATAAGGGATTTTGCCGATTTCGGCCTATTGGTTAAAAAATGA
GCTGATTTAACAAAAATTTAACGCGAATTTTAACAAAATATTAACGCTTACAATTTAGGTGGCACTTTTC
GGGGAAATGTGCGCGGAACCCCTATTTGTTTATTTTTCTAAATACATTCAAATATGTATCCGCTCATGAG
ACAATAACCCTGATAAATGCTTCAATAATATTGAAAAAGGAAGAGTATGAGTATTCAACATTTCCGTGTC
GCCCTTATTCCCTTTTTTGCGGCATTTTGCCTTCCTGTTTTTGCTCACCCAGAAACGCTGGTGAAAGTAA
AAGATGCTGAAGATCAGTTGGGTGCACGAGTGGGTTACATCGAACTGGATCTCAACAGCGGTAAGATCCT
TGAGAGTTTTCGCCCCGAAGAACGTTTTCCAATGATGAGCACTTTTAAAGTTCTGCTATGTGGCGCGGTA
TTATCCCGTATTGACGCCGGGCAAGAGCAACTCGGTCGCCGCATACACTATTCTCAGAATGACTTGGTTG
AGTACTCACCAGTCACAGAAAAGCATCTTACGGATGGCATGACAGTAAGAGAATTATGCAGTGCTGCCAT
AACCATGAGTGATAACACTGCGGCCAACTTACTTCTGACAACGATCGGAGGACCGAAGGAGCTAACCGCT
TTTTTGCACAACATGGGGGATCATGTAACTCGCCTTGATCGTTGGGAACCGGAGCTGAATGAAGCCATAC
CAAACGACGAGCGTGACACCACGATGCCTGTAGCAATGGCAACAACGTTGCGCAAACTATTAACTGGCGA
ACTACTTACTCTAGCTTCCCGGCAACAATTAATAGACTGGATGGAGGCGGATAAAGTTGCAGGACCACTT
CTGCGCTCGGCCCTTCCGGCTGGCTGGTTTATTGCTGATAAATCTGGAGCCGGTGAGCGTGGTTCTCGCG
GTATCATTGCAGCACTGGGGCCAGATGGTAAGCCCTCCCGTATCGTAGTTATCTACACGACGGGGAGTCA
GGCAACTATGGATGAACGAAATAGACAGATCGCTGAGATAGGTGCCTCACTGATTAAGCATTGGTAACTG
TCAGACCAAGTTTACTCATATATACTTTAGATTGATTTAAAACTTCATTTTTAATTTAAAAGGATCTAGG
TGAAGATCCTTTTTGATAATCTCATGACCAAAATCCCTTAACGTGAGTTTTCGTTCCACTGAGCGTCAGA
CCCCGTAGAAAAGATCAAAGGATCTTCTTGAGATCCTTTTTTTCTGCGCGTAATCTGCTGCTTGCAAACA
AAAAAACCACCGCTACCAGCGGTGGTTTGTTTGCCGGATCAAGAGCTACCAACTCTTTTTCCGAAGGTAA
CTGGCTTCAGCAGAGCGCAGATACCAAATACTGTCCTTCTAGTGTAGCCGTAGTTAGGCCACCACTTCAA
GAACTCTGTAGCACCGCCTACATACCTCGCTCTGCTAATCCTGTTACCAGTGGCTGCTGCCAGTGGCGAT
AAGTCGTGTCTTACCGGGTTGGACTCAAGACGATAGTTACCGGATAAGGCGCAGCGGTCGGGCTGAACGG
GGGGTTCGTGCACACAGCCCAGCTTGGAGCGAACGACCTACACCGAACTGAGATACCTACAGCGTGAGCT
ATGAGAAAGCGCCACGCTTCCCGAAGGGAGAAAGGCGGACAGGTATCCGGTAAGCGGCAGGGTCGGAACA
GGAGAGCGCACGAGGGAGCTTCCAGGGGGAAACGCCTGGTATCTTTATAGTCCTGTCGGGTTTCGCCACC
TCTGACTTGAGCGTCGATTTTTGTGATGCTCGTCAGGGGGGCGGAGCCTATGGAAAAACGCCAGCAACGC
GGCCTTTTTACGGTTCCTGGCCTTTTGCTGGCCTTTTGCTCACATGTTCTTTCCTGCGTTATCCCCTGAT
TCTGTGGATAACCGTATTACCGCCTTTGAGTGAGCTGATACCGCTCGCCGCAGCCGAACGACCGAGCGCA
GCGAGTCAGTGAGCGAGGAAGCGGAAGAGCGCCTGATGCGGTATTTTCTCCTTACGCATCTGTGCGGTAT
TTCACACCGCATATGGTGCACTCTCAGTACAATCTGCTCTGATGCCGCATAGTTAAGCCAGTATACACTC
CGCTATCGCTACGTGACTGGGTCATGGCTGCGCCCCGACACCCGCCAACACCCGCTGACGCGCCCTGACG
GGCTTGTCTGCTCCCGGCATCCGCTTACAGACAAGCTGTGACCGTCTCCGGGAGCTGCATGTGTCAGAGG
TTTTCACCGTCATCACCGAAACGCGCGAGGCAGCTGCGGTAAAGCTCATCAGCGTGGTCGTGAAGCGATT
CACAGATGTCTGCCTGTTCATCCGCGTCCAGCTCGTTGAGTTTCTCCAGAAGCGTTAATGTCTGGCTTCT
GATAAAGCGGGCCATGTTAAGGGCGGTTTTTTCCTGTTTGGTCACTGATGCCTCCGTGTAAGGGGGATTT
CTGTTCATGGGGGTAATGATACCGATGAAACGAGAGAGGATGCTCACGATACGGGTTACTGATGATGAAC
ATGCCCGGTTACTGGAACGGGAATTCCGGGCTTTACACTTTATGCTTCCGGCTCGCATTATGTGTCGACT
TGTGAGCGGATAACAATTTCACACAGGAAACAGCTATGCCTCAACAGCAGCAAATGCAACCTCCCAATTC
AAGTGCGGACAACAACCCTTTGCAACAGCAATCATCACAAAATACCGTACCAAACGTCCTCAACCAAATT
AACCAAATCTTTTCTCCAGAGGAGCAACGCAGCTTATTACAAGAAGCCATCGAAACCTGCAAGAATTTTG
AAAAAACACAATTGTAAGTCTCGGCTCCAAGAAGGAGATATACT
Features (pLannotate 1.2.2; 17 found; start..end, strand, type, name):
      1..270     +  CDS            RNAP ω (sequence partly withheld): DNA-directed RNA polymerase subunit omega; E. coli rpoZ; promotes RNA polymerase assembly
    279..303     +  CDS            3xFLAG (fragment): three tandem FLAG® epitope tags, followed by an enterokinase cleavage site
    340..4443    +  CDS            dCas9: catalytically dead mutant of the Cas9 endonuclease from the Streptococcus pyogenes Type II CRISPR/Cas system RNA-guided DNA-binding protein that lacks endonuclease activity due to the D10A mutation in the RuvC catalytic domain and the H840A mutation in the HNH catalytic domain
   4658..4683    +  promoter       J23119(SpeI) promoter (fragment): bacterial promoter (Registry of Standard Biological Parts BBa J23119) modified to end with an SpeI site
   4704..4779    +  misc_RNA       gRNA scaffold: guide RNA scaffold for the Streptococcus pyogenes CRISPR/Cas9 system
   4791..4812    -  protein_bind   attB2 (fragment): mutant version of attB; recombination site for the Gateway® BP reaction BP Clonase™
   4874..4940    +  CDS            lacZα (fragment): LacZα fragment of β-galactosidase; lacZ fragment
   4945..5373    +  rep_origin     f1 ori (sequence partly withheld): f1 bacteriophage origin of replication; arrow indicates direction of (+) strand synthesis
   5426..5530    +  promoter       AmpR promoter: bla
   5531..6391    +  CDS            AmpR: β-lactamase; bla; confers resistance to ampicillin, carbenicillin, and related antibiotics
   6562..7150    +  rep_origin     ori: high-copy-number ColE1/pMB1/pBR322/pUC origin of replication
   7336..7476    -  misc_feature   bom: basis of mobility region from pBR322
   7578..7769    -  CDS            rop: Rop protein, which maintains plasmids at low copy number; rop
   7810..7884    +  CDS            mbeC (fragment): MBEC_ECOLX - Experimental evidence at protein level: Swiss-Prot protein existence level 1. Required for efficient mobilization of ColE1 plasmid and is thus essential to promote the specific transfer of the plasmid during conjugation. Probably functions by inducing DNA bending, helping the MbeA relaxase to melt the DNA around the nic site and cleave the phosphodiester bond. Binds specifically double-stranded DNA (dsDNA) containing the ColE1 oriT but does not recognize the inverted repeat (IR). From Escherichia coli.
   7896..7919    +  promoter       lac UV5 promoter (fragment): E. coli lac promoter with an "up" mutation
   7934..7950    +  protein_bind   lac operator: The lac repressor binds to the lac operator to inhibit transcription in E. coli. This inhibition can be relieved by adding lactose or isopropyl-β-D-thiogalactopyranoside (IPTG). lac repressor encoded by lacI
   8036..8158    +  CDS            GAL11 (fragment): MED15_YEAST - Also known as ABE1 From Saccharomyces cerevisiae (strain ATCC 204508 / S288c) (Baker's yeast).
