[The description below was written by a language model from this plasmid's Addgene catalogue record and pLannotate feature annotations shown in this document.]
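Description:
pGG369 is an 8.2 kb bacterial expression plasmid for E. coli, built on the pB1H2-derived backbone pB1H2_UV2-ω-dCas9::K2_UV5-sgRNA, that co-expresses an ω-dCas9 fusion protein and a single guide RNA. It is selected with ampicillin through a β-lactamase cassette in which an internal BsaI site has been recoded. It replicates from a ColE1/pMB1-type origin. An intact rop gene and the pBR322 bom region accompany the origin, so low to intermediate copy number is expected rather than high copy. An f1 phage origin is also present.

The main open reading frame, driven by a lacUV2 promoter with an adjacent lac operator, fuses the E. coli RNA polymerase ω subunit (rpoZ) and a single FLAG epitope to the N terminus of catalytically dead S. pyogenes Cas9. An SV40 NLS, a 3xHA tag and a c-Myc-like NLS are recorded at the C terminus. These C-terminal elements were not picked up by the automated annotation. The PAM-interacting domain is the intact wild-type SpCas9 version, replacing a KanR disruption present in the parent plasmid.

Downstream, a UV5 promoter (annotated only as a short J23119-like fragment) drives the SpCas9 guide scaffold, with two BsaI sites in place of the spacer so that targeting sequences can be inserted by Type IIS cloning. Short annotated fragments such as lacZα, attB2, mbeC and GAL11 appear to be backbone remnants or partial matches.

Tethering ω to dCas9 lets guide-directed DNA binding recruit RNA polymerase to a nearby reporter promoter, in the manner of a bacterial one-hybrid system. The associated work used this in a dual selection for directed evolution of SpCas9 PAM specificity, where this wild-type PID construct plausibly serves as a reference, although the record does not state that role.
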