Addgene plasmid #165606: pGG369
Purpose: Vector for expression of ω-dCas9 and sgRNA in E. coli: lacUV2-ω-1xFLAG-dCas9(Wt PID)-1xNLS-3xHA-1xNLS and UV5-BsaI-sgRNA (BsaI sites in place of the spacer)
Depositing lab: Marcus Noyes. Depositing organization: NYU Grossman School of Medicine. Publication: Engineered dual selection for directed evolution of SpCas9 PAM specificity. Goldberg GW, Spencer JM, Giganti DO, Camellato BR, Agmon N, Ichikawa DM, Boeke JD, Noyes MB. Nat Commun. 2021 Jan 13;12(1):349. doi: 10.1038/s41467-020-20650-x. PubMed 33441553.
Backbone
  Vector backbone: pB1H2_UV2-ω-dCas9::K2_UV5-sgRNA
  Backbone manufacturer: Marcus Noyes Lab
  Vector type: Bacterial Expression, CRISPR, Synthetic Biology
Growth in bacteria
  Bacterial resistance: Ampicillin, 100 μg/mL
  Growth temperature: 37°C
  Growth strain: XL1 Blue
  Growth instructions: Low or intermediate copy number is expected (high copy is suppressed by the intact rop gene on this plasmid).
  Copy number: Unknown
Gene/Insert
  Gene/Insert name: ω-1xFLAG-dCas9(PAM-interacting domain and overall coding scheme from Wt SpCas9)-1xNLS-3xHA-1xNLS and BsaI-sgRNA
  Mutation: Recoding of BsaI site in the AmpR cassette, two BsaI sites in place of the sgRNA's spacer, and KanR disruption in PID replaced with intact PID from Wt SpCas9
  Promoter: lacUV2 driving ω-dCas9 and UV5 driving sgRNA
  Tag / fusion protein: Omega (ω) subunit of RNA polymerase (N terminal on insert); 1x FLAG (N terminal on insert); SV40 NLS (C terminal on insert); 3x HA (C terminal on insert); c-Myc-like NLS (C terminal on insert)
  Cloning method: Gibson Cloning
  Sequencing primers: 5′ n/a (multiple primers used); 3′ n/a (multiple primers used)
Terms and licenses: Academic/Nonprofit Terms; Industry Terms: Not Available to Industry
How to cite: pGG369 was a gift from Marcus Noyes (Addgene plasmid # 165606 ; http://n2t.net/addgene:165606 ; RRID:Addgene_165606)
